Addgene plasmid #159293: pKLV-EF1aGFP2AKAT7(E508Q)-W
Purpose: Lentiviral vector expressing GFP and KAT7 (gRNA-resistant, E508Q mutant) driven by human EF1a promoter
Depositing lab: Kosuke Yusa. Depositing organization: Wellcome Sanger Institute. Publication: KAT7 is a genetic vulnerability of acute myeloid leukemias driven by MLL rearrangements. Au YZ, Gu M, De Braekeleer E, Gozdecka M, Aspris D, Tarumoto Y, Cooper J, Yu J, Ong SH, Chen X, Tzelepis K, Huntly BJP, Vassiliou G, Yusa K. Leukemia. 2021 Apr;35(4):1012-1022. doi: 10.1038/s41375-020-1001-z. Epub 2020 Aug 6. PubMed 32764680.
Backbone
  Vector backbone: pKLV-EF1aGFP
  Backbone size w/o insert (bp): 8825
  Total vector size (bp): 10661
  Vector type: Mammalian Expression, Lentiviral
Growth in bacteria
  Bacterial resistance: Ampicillin, 100 μg/mL
  Growth temperature: 37°C
  Growth strain: NEB Stable
  Copy number: High Copy
Gene/Insert
  Gene/Insert name: KAT7 E508Q (alt name: Acetylase-dead mutant)
  Species: H. sapiens (human)
  Mutation: CRISPR sites mutated (gRNA ID. 5 and A10) and E508Q
  Promoter: human EF1a promoter
  Cloning method: Gibson Cloning
  Sequencing primers: 5′ CTGCTGCCCGACAACCACTACCTG
Terms and licenses: Academic/Nonprofit Terms; Industry Terms: Not Available to Industry
Depositor comments: Please visit https://www.biorxiv.org/content/10.1101/2020.04.25.054049v1 for bioRxiv preprint.
How to cite: pKLV-EF1aGFP2AKAT7(E508Q)-W was a gift from Kosuke Yusa (Addgene plasmid # 159293 ; http://n2t.net/addgene:159293 ; RRID:Addgene_159293)
