[The description below was written by a language model from this plasmid's Addgene catalogue record and pLannotate feature annotations shown in this document.]
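Description:
pKLV-EF1aGFP2AKAT7(E508Q)-W is an HIV-1-derived lentiviral expression vector built on the pKLV-EF1aGFP backbone, about 10.7 kb in total, for delivering a mutant human KAT7 (HBO1) together with a GFP marker into mammalian cells. It is propagated in E. coli as a high-copy plasmid through a ColE1/pUC-type origin with ampicillin selection, and it also carries an f1 origin and remnants of a lac/lacZα cloning region flanked by T3 and T7 promoters. Viral genomic RNA is transcribed from a CMV enhancer/promoter fused to a truncated 5' LTR. This transcript includes the Ψ packaging signal with a gag fragment, the RRE for Rev-dependent nuclear export, and the cPPT/CTS. The transfer cassette ends in a truncated 3' LTR followed by a bGH polyadenylation signal. This layout is typical of vectors packaged with helper plasmids supplied in trans.

The payload is a single transcription unit driven by the human EF1α core promoter with its intron A. EGFP comes first, then the KAT7 coding sequence. The construct name indicates a 2A peptide linker in the short gap between them, although that element is not annotated in the feature table. A 2A linker would yield both proteins from one transcript, so that green fluorescence marks transduced cells. A downstream WPRE enhances transcript expression. The KAT7 insert carries the E508Q substitution, described in the record as an acetylase-dead mutant. It also has mutations at two CRISPR target sites that make it resistant to the corresponding gRNAs. This design suits rescue experiments in which endogenous KAT7 is disrupted by CRISPR and the catalytically inactive version is re-expressed, testing whether acetyltransferase activity is required. The associated work concerns KAT7 dependency in MLL-rearranged acute myeloid leukemia.
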