Features (pLannotate 1.2.2; 27 found; start..end, strand, type, name):
      1..200     +  promoter       CMV promoter: human cytomegalovirus (CMV) immediate early promoter
    218..398     +  LTR            5' LTR (truncated): truncated 5' long terminal repeat (LTR) from HIV-1
    445..570     +  misc_feature   HIV-1 Ψ: packaging signal of human immunodeficiency virus type 1
    554..892     +  CDS            HIV-1 gag (fragment): gag protein from human immunodeficiency virus 1; gag
   1067..1300    +  misc_feature   RRE: The Rev response element (RRE) of HIV-1 allows for Rev-dependent mRNA export from the nucleus to the cytoplasm.
   1677..1777    +  CDS            Rev (fragment): human immunodeficiency virus 1 (HIV-1) Rev protein; rev; enhances nuclear export of unspliced and incompletely spliced viral mRNAs
   1827..1944    +  misc_feature   cPPT/CTS: central polypurine tract and central termination sequence of HIV-1
   2434..2645    +  promoter       EF-1α core promoter: core promoter for human elongation factor EF-1α
   2646..3588    +  intron         EF-1α intron A: intron upstream of the start codon of human EF-1α
   3615..4331    +  CDS            EGFP: EGFP is a basic (constitutively fluorescent) green fluorescent protein published in 1996, derived from Aequorea victoria. It is reported to be a rapidly-maturing weak dimer with moderate acid sensitivity.
   4404..6236    +  CDS            KAT7: KAT7_HUMAN - Also known as HBO1 From Homo sapiens (Human).
   6260..6846    +  misc_feature   WPRE: woodchuck hepatitis virus posttranscriptional regulatory element
   6840..6986    +  CDS            nef (fragment): NEF_HV1LA - Experimental evidence at protein level: Swiss-Prot protein existence level 1. Extracellular Nef protein targets CD4(+) T-lymphocytes for apoptosis by interacting with CXCR4 surface receptors. From Human immunodeficiency virus type 1 group M subtype B (isolate Lai) (HIV-1).
   6994..7172    +  LTR            5' LTR (truncated): truncated 5' long terminal repeat (LTR) from HIV-1
   7198..7309    +  polyA_signal   bGH poly(A) signal: bovine growth hormone polyadenylation signal
   7448..7466    -  promoter       T3 promoter: promoter for bacteriophage T3 RNA polymerase
   7509..7531    -  protein_bind   lac operator (fragment): The lac repressor binds to the lac operator to inhibit transcription in E. coli. This inhibition can be relieved by adding lactose or isopropyl-β-D-thiogalactopyranoside (IPTG). lac repressor encoded by lacI
   7535..7565    -  promoter       lac promoter: promoter for the E. coli lac operon
   7580..7601    -  protein_bind   CAP binding site: CAP binding activates transcription in the presence of cAMP. E. coli catabolite activator protein
   7614..7706    -  CDS            lacI (fragment): lac repressor; lacI; The lac repressor binds to the lac operator to inhibit transcription in E. coli. This inhibition can be relieved by adding lactose or isopropyl-β-D-thiogalactopyranoside (IPTG).
   7889..8477    -  rep_origin     ori: high-copy-number ColE1/pMB1/pBR322/pUC origin of replication
   8648..9508    -  CDS            AmpR: β-lactamase; bla; confers resistance to ampicillin, carbenicillin, and related antibiotics
   9509..9613    -  promoter       AmpR promoter: bla
   9666..10094   -  rep_origin     f1 ori (sequence partly withheld): f1 bacteriophage origin of replication; arrow indicates direction of (+) strand synthesis
  10099..10254   -  CDS            lacZα (fragment): LacZα fragment of β-galactosidase; lacZ fragment
  10262..10280   +  promoter       T7 promoter: promoter for bacteriophage T7 RNA polymerase
  10351..10654   +  enhancer       CMV enhancer: human cytomegalovirus immediate early enhancer
>Addgene plasmid #159293 | pKLV-EF1aGFP2AKAT7(E508Q)-W | addgene full sequence | sequence record 318763 | Addgene NGS Result
GTGATGCGGTTTTGGCAGTACATCAATGGGCGTGGATAGCGGTTTGACTCACGGGGATTTCCAAGTCTCC
ACCCCATTGACGTCAATGGGAGTTTGTTTTGGCACCAAAATCAACGGGACTTTCCAAAATGTCGTAACAA
CTCCGCCCCATTGACGCAAATGGGCGGTAGGCGTGTACGGTGGGAGGTCTATATAAGCAGCGCGTTTTGC
CTGTACTGGGTCTCTCTGGTTAGACCAGATCTGAGCCTGGGAGCTCTCTGGCTAACTAGGGAACCCACTG
CTTAAGCCTCAATAAAGCTTGCCTTGAGTGCTTCAAGTAGTGTGTGCCCGTCTGTTGTGTGACTCTGGTA
ACTAGAGATCCCTCAGACCCTTTTAGTCAGTGTGGAAAATCTCTAGCAGTGGCGCCCGAACAGGGACTTG
AAAGCGAAAGGGAAACCAGAGGAGCTCTCTCGACGCAGGACTCGGCTTGCTGAAGCGCGCACGGCAAGAG
GCGAGGGGCGGCGACTGGTGAGTACGCCAAAAATTTTGACTAGCGGAGGCTAGAAGGAGAGAGATGGGTG
CGAGAGCGTCAGTATTAAGCGGGGGAGAATTAGATCGCGATGGGAAAAAATTCGGTTAAGGCCAGGGGGA
AAGAAAAAATATAAATTAAAACATATAGTATGGGCAAGCAGGGAGCTAGAACGATTCGCAGTTAATCCTG
GCCTGTTAGAAACATCAGAAGGCTGTAGACAAATACTGGGACAGCTACAACCATCCCTTCAGACAGGATC
AGAAGAACTTAGATCATTATATAATACAGTAGCAACCCTCTATTGTGTGCATCAAAGGATAGAGATAAAA
GACACCAAGGAAGCTTTAGACAAGATAGAGGAAGAGCAAAACAAAAGTAAGACCACCGCACAGCAAGCGG
CCGGCCGCTGATCTTCAGACCTGGAGGAGGAGATATGAGGGACAATTGGAGAAGTGAATTATATAAATAT
AAAGTAGTAAAAATTGAACCATTAGGAGTAGCACCCACCAAGGCAAAGAGAAGAGTGGTGCAGAGAGAAA
AAAGAGCAGTGGGAATAGGAGCTTTGTTCCTTGGGTTCTTGGGAGCAGCAGGAAGCACTATGGGCGCAGC
GTCAATGACGCTGACGGTACAGGCCAGACAATTATTGTCTGGTATAGTGCAGCAGCAGAACAATTTGCTG
AGGGCTATTGAGGCGCAACAGCATCTGTTGCAACTCACAGTCTGGGGCATCAAGCAGCTCCAGGCAAGAA
TCCTGGCTGTGGAAAGATACCTAAAGGATCAACAGCTCCTGGGGATTTGGGGTTGCTCTGGAAAACTCAT
TTGCACCACTGCTGTGCCTTGGAATGCTAGTTGGAGTAATAAATCTCTGGAACAGATTTGGAATCACACG
ACCTGGATGGAGTGGGACAGAGAAATTAACAATTACACAAGCTTAATACACTCCTTAATTGAAGAATCGC
AAAACCAGCAAGAAAAGAATGAACAAGAATTATTGGAATTAGATAAATGGGCAAGTTTGTGGAATTGGTT
TAACATAACAAATTGGCTGTGGTATATAAAATTATTCATAATGATAGTAGGAGGCTTGGTAGGTTTAAGA
ATAGTTTTTGCTGTACTTTCTATAGTGAATAGAGTTAGGCAGGGATATTCACCATTATCGTTTCAGACCC
ACCTCCCAACCCCGAGGGGACCCGACAGGCCCGAAGGAATAGAAGAAGAAGGTGGAGAGAGAGACAGAGA
CAGATCCATTCGATTAGTGAACGGATCGGCACTGCGTGCGCCAATTCTGCAGACAAATGGCAGTATTCAT
CCACAATTTTAAAAGAAAAGGGGGGATTGGGGGGTACAGTGCAGGGGAAAGAATAGTAGACATAATAGCA
ACAGACATACAAACTAAAGAATTACAAAAACAAATTACAAAAATTCAAAATTTTCGGGTTTATTACAGGG
ACAGCAGAGATCCAGTTTGGTTAGTACCGGGCCCTACGCGTGAGGGGCGCGGAAGCCGGGGCGGAGGAGG
AGCCAACCCCGGGCTGGGCTGAGACCCGCAGAGGAAGACGCTCTAGGGATTTGTCCCGGACTAGCGAGAT
GGCAAGGCTGAGGACGGGAGGCTGATTGAGAGGCGAAGGTACACCCTAATCTCAATACAACCTTTGGAGC
TAAGCCAGCAATGGTAGAGGGAAGATTCTGCACGTCCCTTCCAGGCGGCCTCCCCGTCACCACCCCCCCC
AACCCGCCCCGACCGGAGCTGAGAGTAATTCATACAAAAGGACTCGCCCCTGCCTTGGGGAATCCCAGGG
ACCGTCGTTAAACTCCCACTAACGTAGAACCCAGAGATCGCTGCGTTCCCGCCCCCTCACCCGCCCGCTC
TCGTCATCACTGAGGTGGAGAAGAGCATGCGTGAGGCTCCGGTGCCCGTCAGTGGGCAGAGCGCACATCG
CCCACAGTCCCCGAGAAGTTGGGGGGAGGGGTCGGCAATTGAACCGGTGCCTAGAGAAAGTGGCGCGGGG
TAAACTGGGAAAGTGATGTCGTGTACTGGCTCCGCCTTTTTCCCGAGGGTGGGGGAGAACCGTATATAAG
TGCAGTAGTCGCCGTGAACGTTCTTTTTCGCAACGGGTTTGCCGCCAGAACACAGGTAAGTGCCGTGTGT
GGTTCCCGCGGGCCTGGCCTCTTTACGGGTTATGGCCCTTGCGTGCCTTGAATTACTTCCACGCCCCTGG
CTGCAGTACGTGATTCTTGATCCCGAGCTTCGGGTTGGAAGTGGGTGGGAGAGTTCGAGGCCTTGCGCTT
AAGGAGCCCCTTCGCCTCGTGCTTGAGTTGAGGCCTGGCCTGGGCGCTGGGGCCGCCGCGTGCGAATCTG
GTGGCACCTTCGCGCCTGTCTCGCTGCTTTCGATAAGTCTCTAGCCATTTAAAATTTTTGATGACCTGCT
GCGACGCTTTTTTTCTGGCAAGATAGTCTTGTAAATGCGGGCCAAGATCTGCACACTGGTATTTCGGTTT
TTGGGGCCGCGGGCGGCGACGGGGCCCGTGCGTCCCAGCGCACATGTTCGGCGAGGCGGGGCCTGCGAGC
GCGGCCACCGAGAATCGGACGGGGGTAGTCTCAAGCTGGCCGGCCTGCTCTGGTGCCTGGCCTCGCGCCG
CCGTGTATCGCCCCGCCCTGGGCGGCAAGGCTGGCCCGGTCGGCACCAGTTGCGTGAGCGGAAAGATGGC
CGCTTCCCGGCCCTGCTGCAGGGAGCTCAAAATGGAGGACGCGGCGCTCGGGAGAGCGGGCGGGTGAGTC
ACCCACACAAAGGAAAAGGGCCTTTCCGTCCTCAGCCGTCGCTTCATGTGACTCCACGGAGTACCGGGCG
CCGTCCAGGCACCTCGATTAGTTCTCGAGCTTTTGGAGTACGTCGTCTTTAGGTTGGGGGGAGGGGTTTT
ATGCGATGGAGTTTCCCCACACTGAGTGGGTGGAGACTGAAGTTAGGCCAGCTTGGCACTTGATGTAATT
CTCCTTGGAATTTGCCCTTTTTGAGTTTGGATCTTGGTTCATTCTCAAGCCTCAGACAGTGGTTCAAAGT
TTTTTTCTTCCATTTCAGGTGTCGTGGAAGCTTGGCGCGCCACCATGGTGAGCAAGGGCGAGGAGCTGTT
CACCGGGGTGGTGCCCATCCTGGTCGAGCTGGACGGCGACGTAAACGGCCACAAGTTCAGCGTGTCCGGC
GAGGGCGAGGGCGATGCCACCTACGGCAAGCTGACCCTGAAGTTCATCTGCACCACCGGCAAGCTGCCCG
TGCCCTGGCCCACCCTCGTGACCACCCTGACCTACGGCGTGCAGTGCTTCAGCCGCTACCCCGACCACAT
GAAGCAGCACGACTTCTTCAAGTCCGCCATGCCCGAAGGCTACGTCCAGGAGCGCACCATCTTCTTCAAG
GACGACGGCAACTACAAGACCCGCGCCGAGGTGAAGTTCGAGGGCGACACCCTGGTGAACCGCATCGAGC
TGAAGGGCATCGACTTCAAGGAGGACGGCAACATCCTGGGGCACAAGCTGGAGTACAACTACAACAGCCA
CAACGTCTATATCATGGCCGACAAGCAGAAGAACGGCATCAAGGTGAACTTCAAGATCCGCCACAACATC
GAGGACGGCAGCGTGCAGCTCGCCGACCACTACCAGCAGAACACCCCCATCGGCGACGGCCCCGTGCTGC
TGCCCGACAACCACTACCTGAGCACCCAGTCCGCCCTGAGCAAAGACCCCAACGAGAAGCGCGATCACAT
GGTCCTGCTGGAGTTCGTGACCGCCGCCGGGATCACTCTCGGCATGGACGAGCTGTACAAGGGCGGCGGG
TCCGGAGGAGAGGGCAGAGGAAGTCTCCTAACATGCGGTGACGTGGAGGAGAATCCTGGCCCAATGCCGC
GAAGGAAGAGGAATGCAGGCAGTAGTTCAGATGGAACCGAAGATTCCGATTTTTCTACAGATCTCGAGCA
CACAGACAGTTCAGAAAGTGATGGCACATCCCGACGATCTGCTCGAGTCACCCGCTCCTCAGCCAGGCTA
AGCCAGAGTTCTCAAGATTCCAGTCCTGTTCGAAATCTGCAGTCTTTTGGCACTGAGGAGCCTGCTTACT
CTACCAGAAGAGTGACCCGTAGTCAGCAGCAGCCTACCCCAGTGACACCGAAAAAATACCCTCTTCGGCA
GACTCGTTCATCTGGTTCAGAAACTGAGCAAGTGGTTGATTTTTCAGATAGAGAAACTAAAAATACAGCT
GATCATGATGAGTCACCGCCTCGAACTCCAACTGGAAATGCGCCTTCTTCTGAGTCTGACATAGACATCT
CCAGCCCCAATGTATCTCACGATGAGAGCATTGCCAAGGACATGTCCCTGAAGGACTCAGGCAGTGATCT
CTCTCATCGCCCCAAGCGCCGTCGCTTCCATGAAAGCTACAACTTCAATATGAAGTGTCCTACACCAGGC
TGTAACTCTCTAGGACACCTTACAGGAAAACATGAGAGACATTTCTCCATCTCAGGATGCCCACTGTATC
ATAACCTCTCAGCTGACGAATGCAAGGTGAGAGCACAGAGCCGGGATAAGCAGATAGAAGAAAGGATGCT
GTCTCACAGGCAAGATGACAACAACAGGCATGCAACCAGGCACCAGGCACCAACGGAGAGACAGCTTCGA
TATAAGGAAAAAGTGGCTGAACTCAGGAAGAAAAGAAATTCTGGACTGAGCAAAGAACAGAAAGAGAAAT
ATATGGAACACAGACAGACCTATGGGAACACACGGGAACCTCTTTTAGAAAACCTGACAAGCGAGTATGA
CTTGGATCTTTTCCGAAGAGCACAAGCCCGGGCTTCAGAGGATTTGGAGAAGTTAAGGCTGCAAGGCCAA
ATCACAGAGGGAAGCAACATGATTAAAACAATTGCTTTTGGCCGCTACGAGCTGGACACATGGTATCATT
CTCCATATCCTGAAGAATATGCACGGCTGGGACGTCTCTATATGTGTGAATTCTGTTTAAAATATATGAA
GAGCCAAACGATACTCCGCCGGCACATGGCCAAATGTGTGTGGAAACACCCACCTGGTGATGAGATATAT
CGCAAAGGTTCAATCTCTGTGTTTGAAGTGGATGGCAAGAAAAACAAGATCTACTGCCAAAACCTGTGCC
TGTTGGCCAAACTTTTTCTGGACCACAAGACATTATATTATGATGTGGAGCCCTTCCTGTTCTATGTTAT
GACAGAGGCGGACAACACTGGCTGTCACCTGATTGGATATTTTTCTAAGGAAAAGAATTCATTCCTCAAC
TACAACGTCTCCTGTATCCTTACTATGCCTCAGTACATGAGACAGGGCTATGGCAAGATGCTTATTGATT
TCAGTTATTTGCTTTCCAAAGTCGAAGAAAAAGTTGGCTCCCCACAGCGTCCACTCTCAGATCTGGGGCT
TATAAGCTATCGCAGTTACTGGAAAGAAGTACTTCTCCGCTATCTCCACAACTTCCAAGGCAAAGAGATT
TCTATCAAAGAAATCAGTCAGGAGACGGCTGTGAATCCTGTGGACATTGTCAGCACTCTGCAAGCCCTTC
AGATGCTCAAATACTGGAAGGGAAAACACCTAGTTTTAAAGAGACAGGACCTGATTGATGAGTGGATAGC
CAAAGAGGCCAAAAGGTCCAACTCCAATAAAACCATGGATCCCAGCTGCTTAAAATGGACCCCTCCCAAG
GGCACTTAAAAGTAAGAATTCGCGGCCGCTCAACCTCTGGATTACAAAATTTGTGAAAGATTGACTGGTA
TTCTTAACTATGTTGCTCCTTTTACGCTATGTGGATACGCTGCTTTAATGCCTTTGTATCATGCTATTGC
TTCCCGTATGGCTTTCATTTTCTCCTCCTTGTATAAATCCTGGTTGCTGTCTCTTTATGAGGAGTTGTGG
CCCGTTGTCAGGCAACGTGGCGTGGTGTGCACTGTGTTTGCTGACGCAACCCCCACTGGTTGGGGCATTG
CCACCACCTGTCAGCTCCTTTCCGGGACTTTCGCTTTCCCCCTCCCTATTGCCACGGCGGAACTCATCGC
CGCCTGCCTTGCCCGCTGCTGGACAGGGGCTCGGCTGTTGGGCACTGACAATTCCGTGGTGTTGTCGGGG
AAATCATCGTCCTTTCCTTGGCTGCTCGCCTGTGTTGCCACCTGGATTCTGCGCGGGACGTCCTTCTGCT
ACGTCCCTTCGGCCCTCAATCCAGCGGACCTTCCTTCCCGCGGCCTGCTGCCGGCTCTGCGGCCTCTTCC
GCGTCTTCGCCTTCGCCCTCAGACGAGTCGGATCTCCCTTTGGGCCGCCTCCCCGCAGGTACCTTTAAGA
CCAATGACTTACAAGGCAGCTGTAGATCTTAGCCACTTTTTAAAAGAAAAGGGGGGACTGGAAGGGCTAA
TTCACTCCCAAAGAAGTCAAGATCTGCTTTTTGCCTGTACTGGGTCTCTCTGGTTAGACCAGAGTCTCTC
TGGTTAGACCAGATCTGAGCCTGGGAGCTCTCTGGCTAACTAGGGAACCCACTGCTTAAGCCTCAATAAA
GCTTGCCTTGAGTGCTTCAAGTAGTGTGTGCCCGTCTGTTGTGTGACTCTGGTAACTAGAGATCCCTCAG
ACCCTTTTAGTCAGTGTGGAAAATCTCTAGCAGTTTAAACCCGCTGATCAGCCTCGACTGTGCCTTCTAG
TTGCCAGCCATCTGTTGTTTGCCCCTCCCCCGTGCCTTCCTTGACCCTGGAAGGTGCCACTCCCACTGTC
CTTTCCTAATAAAATGAGGAAATTGCATCGCATTGTCTGAGTAGGTGTCATTCTATTCTGGGGGGTGGGG
TGGGGCAGGACAGCAAGGGGGAGGATTGGGAAGTCAATAGCAGGCATGCTGGGGATGCGGTGGGCTCTAT
GGGCGGCCGTTAATTAAGCTTTTGTTCCCTTTAGTGAGGGTTAATTGCGCGCTTGGCGTAATCATGGTCA
TAGCTGTTTCCTGTGTGAAATTGTTATCCGCTCACAATTCCACACAACATACGAGCCGGGAGCATAAAGT
GTAAAGCCTGGGGTGCCTAATGAGTGAGCTAACTCACATTAATTGCGTTGCGCTCACTGCCCGCTTTCCA
GTCGGGAAACCTGTCGTGCCAGCTGCATTAATGAATCGGCCAACGCGCGGGGAGAGGCGGTTTGCGTATT
GGGCGCTCTTCCGCTTCCTCGCTCACTGACTCGCTGCGCTCGGTCGTTCGGCTGCGGCGAGCGGTATCAG
CTCACTCAAAGGCGGTAATACGGTTATCCACAGAATCAGGGGATAACGCAGGAAAGAACATGTGAGCAAA
AGGCCAGCAAAAGGCCAGGAACCGTAAAAAGGCCGCGTTGCTGGCGTTTTTCCATAGGCTCCGCCCCCCT
GACGAGCATCACAAAAATCGACGCTCAAGTCAGAGGTGGCGAAACCCGACAGGACTATAAAGATACCAGG
CGTTTCCCCCTGGAAGCTCCCTCGTGCGCTCTCCTGTTCCGACCCTGCCGCTTACCGGATACCTGTCCGC
CTTTCTCCCTTCGGGAAGCGTGGCGCTTTCTCATAGCTCACGCTGTAGGTATCTCAGTTCGGTGTAGGTC
GTTCGCTCCAAGCTGGGCTGTGTGCACGAACCCCCCGTTCAGCCCGACCGCTGCGCCTTATCCGGTAACT
ATCGTCTTGAGTCCAACCCGGTAAGACACGACTTATCGCCACTGGCAGCAGCCACTGGTAACAGGATTAG
CAGAGCGAGGTATGTAGGCGGTGCTACAGAGTTCTTGAAGTGGTGGCCTAACTACGGCTACACTAGAAGA
ACAGTATTTGGTATCTGCGCTCTGCTGAAGCCAGTTACCTTCGGAAAAAGAGTTGGTAGCTCTTGATCCG
GCAAACAAACCACCGCTGGTAGCGGTGGTTTTTTTGTTTGCAAGCAGCAGATTACGCGCAGAAAAAAAGG
ATCTCAAGAAGATCCTTTGATCTTTTCTACGGGGTCTGACGCTCAGTGGAACGAAAACTCACGTTAAGGG
ATTTTGGTCATGAGATTATCAAAAAGGATCTTCACCTAGATCCTTTTAAATTAAAAATGAAGTTTTAAAT
CAATCTAAAGTATATATGAGTAAACTTGGTCTGACAGTTACCAATGCTTAATCAGTGAGGCACCTATCTC
AGCGATCTGTCTATTTCGTTCATCCATAGTTGCCTGACTCCCCGTCGTGTAGATAACTACGATACGGGAG
GGCTTACCATCTGGCCCCAGTGCTGCAATGATACCGCGAGACCCACGCTCACCGGCTCCAGATTTATCAG
CAATAAACCAGCCAGCCGGAAGGGCCGAGCGCAGAAGTGGTCCTGCAACTTTATCCGCCTCCATCCAGTC
TATTAATTGTTGCCGGGAAGCTAGAGTAAGTAGTTCGCCAGTTAATAGTTTGCGCAACGTTGTTGCCATT
GCTACAGGCATCGTGGTGTCACGCTCGTCGTTTGGTATGGCTTCATTCAGCTCCGGTTCCCAACGATCAA
GGCGAGTTACATGATCCCCCATGTTGTGCAAAAAAGCGGTTAGCTCCTTCGGTCCTCCGATCGTTGTCAG
AAGTAAGTTGGCCGCAGTGTTATCACTCATGGTTATGGCAGCACTGCATAATTCTCTTACTGTCATGCCA
TCCGTAAGATGCTTTTCTGTGACTGGTGAGTACTCAACCAAGTCATTCTGAGAATAGTGTATGCGGCGAC
CGAGTTGCTCTTGCCCGGCGTCAATACGGGATAATACCGCGCCACATAGCAGAACTTTAAAAGTGCTCAT
CATTGGAAAACGTTCTTCGGGGCGAAAACTCTCAAGGATCTTACCGCTGTTGAGATCCAGTTCGATGTAA
CCCACTCGTGCACCCAACTGATCTTCAGCATCTTTTACTTTCACCAGCGTTTCTGGGTGAGCAAAAACAG
GAAGGCAAAATGCCGCAAAAAAGGGAATAAGGGCGACACGGAAATGTTGAATACTCATACTCTTCCTTTT
TCAATATTATTGAAGCATTTATCAGGGTTATTGTCTCATGAGCGGATACATATTTGAATGTATTTAGAAA
AATAAACAAATAGGGGTTCCGCGCACATTTCCCCGAAAAGTGCCACCTAAATTGTAAGCGTTAATATTTT
GTTAAAATTCGCGTTAAATTTTTGTTAAATCAGCTCATTTTTTAACCAATAGGCCGAAATCGGCAAAATC
CCTTATAAATCAAAAGAATAGACCGAGATAGGGT
[37 nt withheld, positions 9765-9801]
AAAGAACGTGGACTCCAACGTCAAAGG
[49 nt withheld, positions 9829-9877]
T
[91 nt withheld, positions 9879-9969]
G
[124 nt withheld, positions 9971-10094]
CCCATTCGCCATTCAGGCTGCGCAACTGTTGGGAAGGGCGATCGGTGCGGGCCTCTTCGCTATTACGCCA
GCTGGCGAAAGGGGGATGTGCTGCAAGGCGATTAAGTTGGGTAACGCCAGGGTTTTCCCAGTCACGACGT
TGTAAAACGACGGCCAGTGAGCGCGCGTAATACGACTCACTATAGGGCGAATTGACTAGTTATTAATAGT
AATCAATTACGGGGTCATTAGTTCATAGCCCATATATGGAGTTCCGCGTTACATAACTTACGGTAAATGG
CCCGCCTGGCTGACCGCCCAACGACCCCCGCCCATTGACGTCAATAATGACGTATGTTCCCATAGTAACG
CCAATAGGGACTTTCCATTGACGTCAATGGGTGGAGTATTTACGGTAAACTGCCCACTTGGCAGTACATC
AAGTGTATCATATGCCAAGTACGCCCCCTATTGACGTCAATGACGGTAAATGGCCCGCCTGGCATTATGC
CCAGTACATGACCTTATGGGACTTTCCTACTTGGCAGTACATCTACGTATTAGTCATCGCTATTACCATG
